Addgene plasmid #125837: lentiCRISPR v2-sgBAP1-1
Purpose: KO BAP1 gene
Depositing lab: Boyi Gan. Depositing organization: University of Texas MD Anderson Cancer Center. Publication: BAP1 links metabolic regulation of ferroptosis to tumour suppression. Zhang Y, Shi J, Liu X, Feng L, Gong Z, Koppula P, Sirohi K, Li X, Wei Y, Lee H, Zhuang L, Chen G, Xiao ZD, Hung MC, Chen J, Huang P, Li W, Gan B. Nat Cell Biol. 2018 Oct;20(10):1181-1192. doi: 10.1038/s41556-018-0178-0. Epub 2018 Sep 10. PubMed 30202049.
Backbone
  Vector backbone: LentiCRISPR V2
  Backbone manufacturer: Feng Zhang
  Vector type: Lentiviral
  Selectable markers: Puromycin
Growth in bacteria
  Bacterial resistance: Ampicillin, 100 μg/mL
  Growth temperature: 37°C
  Growth strain: NEB Stable
  Copy number: High Copy
Gene/Insert
  Gene/Insert name: BAP1 (BRCA1 associated protein 1)
  gRNA/shRNA sequence: CACCGACGAGCAGGGTGAAGAGGCC
  Species: H. sapiens (human)
  Insert size (bp): 25
  Entrez Gene: BAP1 (a.k.a. HUCEP-13, KURIS, TPDS1, UBM2, UCHL2, UVM2, hucep-6)
  Cloning method: Restriction Enzyme; 5′ cloning site Unknown (unknown if destroyed)
Terms and licenses: Academic/Nonprofit Terms; Industry Terms: Not Available to Industry
How to cite: lentiCRISPR v2-sgBAP1-1 was a gift from Boyi Gan (Addgene plasmid # 125837 ; http://n2t.net/addgene:125837 ; RRID:Addgene_125837)
