[The description below was written by a language model from this plasmid's Addgene catalogue record and pLannotate feature annotations shown in this document.]
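Description:
lentiCRISPR v2-sgBAP1-1 is a lentiviral, all-in-one CRISPR/Cas9 knockout plasmid built on the LentiCRISPR V2 backbone and carrying a single guide RNA against human BAP1 (BRCA1 associated protein 1). In bacteria it is maintained through a high-copy ColE1/pUC-type origin and selected with ampicillin via the AmpR (β-lactamase) cassette. An f1 origin is also present. The backbone additionally contains an SV40/EM7-driven BleoR cassette with an SV40 poly(A) signal, which lies outside the LTR-flanked region and so is not part of the packaged viral genome.

The transfer cassette has a third-generation, self-inactivating layout. A CMV enhancer/promoter fused to a truncated HIV-1 5' LTR drives genomic RNA production in packaging cells. It is followed by the Ψ packaging signal with a gag fragment, the RRE for Rev-dependent export, the cPPT/CTS, and a ΔU3 3' LTR, with a bGH poly(A) signal downstream. Within this region, a human U6 RNA polymerase III promoter expresses the short BAP1-targeting spacer (a 25 bp oligonucleotide insert) joined to the Streptococcus pyogenes gRNA scaffold. An EF-1α core promoter drives S. pyogenes Cas9, followed by the puromycin N-acetyltransferase coding sequence. The feature table does not annotate the linker between Cas9 and PuroR. A WPRE downstream enhances transcript expression.

After packaging and transduction, integrated copies co-express Cas9 and the guide, so transduced mammalian cells can be selected with puromycin and BAP1 is disrupted by RNA-guided double-strand breaks. The stated purpose is BAP1 knockout. The "-1" suffix suggests it is one of several BAP1 guides, although the record does not say so.
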