Features (pLannotate 1.2.2; 33 found; start..end, strand, type, name):
     31..83      -  misc_feature   bom (fragment): basis of mobility region from pBR322
    238..617     +  enhancer       CMV enhancer: human cytomegalovirus immediate early enhancer
    618..817     +  promoter       CMV promoter: human cytomegalovirus (CMV) immediate early promoter
    835..1015    +  LTR            5' LTR (truncated): truncated 5' long terminal repeat (LTR) from HIV-1
   1062..1187    +  misc_feature   HIV-1 Ψ: packaging signal of human immunodeficiency virus type 1
   1171..1534    +  CDS            HIV-1 gag (fragment): gag protein from human immunodeficiency virus 1; gag
   1680..1913    +  misc_feature   RRE: The Rev response element (RRE) of HIV-1 allows for Rev-dependent mRNA export from the nucleus to the cytoplasm.
   2290..2390    +  CDS            Rev (fragment): human immunodeficiency virus 1 (HIV-1) Rev protein; rev; enhances nuclear export of unspliced and incompletely spliced viral mRNAs
   2440..2557    +  misc_feature   cPPT/CTS: central polypurine tract and central termination sequence of HIV-1
   2608..2848    +  promoter       U6 promoter: RNA polymerase III promoter for human U6 snRNA
   2878..2953    +  misc_RNA       gRNA scaffold: guide RNA scaffold for the Streptococcus pyogenes CRISPR/Cas9 system
   2971..2989    +  CDS            small t antigen (fragment): SV40 (simian virus 40) small t antigen
   3015..3226    +  promoter       EF-1α core promoter: core promoter for human elongation factor EF-1α
   3251..7354    +  CDS            Cas9: Cas9 (Csn1) endonuclease from the Streptococcus pyogenes Type II CRISPR/Cas system generates RNA-guided double strand breaks in DNA
   7492..8089    +  CDS            PuroR (fragment): puromycin N-acetyltransferase; pac from Streptomyces; confers resistance to puromycin
   8105..8693    +  misc_feature   WPRE: woodchuck hepatitis virus posttranscriptional regulatory element
   8744..8763    +  misc_feature   cPPT/CTS (fragment): central polypurine tract and central termination sequence of HIV-1
   8765..8998    +  LTR            3' LTR (ΔU3): self-inactivating 3' long terminal repeat (LTR) from HIV-1
   9030..9254    +  polyA_signal   bGH poly(A) signal: bovine growth hormone polyadenylation signal
   9258..9279    +  promoter       SV40 promoter (fragment): SV40 enhancer and early promoter
   9300..9728    +  rep_origin     f1 ori (sequence partly withheld): f1 bacteriophage origin of replication; arrow indicates direction of (+) strand synthesis
   9742..10071   +  promoter       SV40 promoter: SV40 enhancer and early promoter
  10119..10166   +  promoter       EM7 promoter: synthetic bacterial promoter&nbsp
  10185..10559   +  CDS            BleoR: antibiotic-binding protein; Sh ble from Streptoalloteichus hindustanus; confers resistance to bleomycin, phleomycin, and Zeocin™
  10569..10694   +  CDS            ble (fragment): BLE_KLEPN - Experimental evidence at protein level: Swiss-Prot protein existence level 1. Binding protein with a strong affinity to the bleomycin family of antibiotics. Binds to CL990; an antimitotic-antibiotic compound. From Klebsiella pneumoniae.
  10689..10810   +  polyA_signal   SV40 poly(A) signal: SV40 polyadenylation signal
  10881..10903   -  protein_bind   lac operator (fragment): The lac repressor binds to the lac operator to inhibit transcription in E. coli. This inhibition can be relieved by adding lactose or isopropyl-β-D-thiogalactopyranoside (IPTG). lac repressor encoded by lacI
  10907..10937   -  promoter       lac promoter: promoter for the E. coli lac operon
  10952..10973   -  protein_bind   CAP binding site: CAP binding activates transcription in the presence of cAMP. E. coli catabolite activator protein
  10986..11078   -  CDS            lacI (fragment): lac repressor; lacI; The lac repressor binds to the lac operator to inhibit transcription in E. coli. This inhibition can be relieved by adding lactose or isopropyl-β-D-thiogalactopyranoside (IPTG).
  11261..11849   -  rep_origin     ori: high-copy-number ColE1/pMB1/pBR322/pUC origin of replication
  12020..12880   -  CDS            AmpR: β-lactamase; bla; confers resistance to ampicillin, carbenicillin, and related antibiotics
  12881..12985   -  promoter       AmpR promoter: bla
>Addgene plasmid #125837 | lentiCRISPR v2-sgBAP1-1 | addgene full sequence | sequence record 246132 | Addgene NGS Result
GTCGACGGATCGGGAGATCTCCCGATCCCCTATGGTGCACTCTCAGTACAATCTGCTCTGATGCCGCATA
GTTAAGCCAGTATCTGCTCCCTGCTTGTGTGTTGGAGGTCGCTGAGTAGTGCGCGAGCAAAATTTAAGCT
ACAACAAGGCAAGGCTTGACCGACAATTGCATGAAGAATCTGCTTAGGGTTAGGCGTTTTGCGCTGCTTC
GCGATGTACGGGCCAGATATACGCGTTGACATTGATTATTGACTAGTTATTAATAGTAATCAATTACGGG
GTCATTAGTTCATAGCCCATATATGGAGTTCCGCGTTACATAACTTACGGTAAATGGCCCGCCTGGCTGA
CCGCCCAACGACCCCCGCCCATTGACGTCAATAATGACGTATGTTCCCATAGTAACGCCAATAGGGACTT
TCCATTGACGTCAATGGGTGGAGTATTTACGGTAAACTGCCCACTTGGCAGTACATCAAGTGTATCATAT
GCCAAGTACGCCCCCTATTGACGTCAATGACGGTAAATGGCCCGCCTGGCATTATGCCCAGTACATGACC
TTATGGGACTTTCCTACTTGGCAGTACATCTACGTATTAGTCATCGCTATTACCATGGTGATGCGGTTTT
GGCAGTACATCAATGGGCGTGGATAGCGGTTTGACTCACGGGGATTTCCAAGTCTCCACCCCATTGACGT
CAATGGGAGTTTGTTTTGGCACCAAAATCAACGGGACTTTCCAAAATGTCGTAACAACTCCGCCCCATTG
ACGCAAATGGGCGGTAGGCGTGTACGGTGGGAGGTCTATATAAGCAGCGCGTTTTGCCTGTACTGGGTCT
CTCTGGTTAGACCAGATCTGAGCCTGGGAGCTCTCTGGCTAACTAGGGAACCCACTGCTTAAGCCTCAAT
AAAGCTTGCCTTGAGTGCTTCAAGTAGTGTGTGCCCGTCTGTTGTGTGACTCTGGTAACTAGAGATCCCT
CAGACCCTTTTAGTCAGTGTGGAAAATCTCTAGCAGTGGCGCCCGAACAGGGACTTGAAAGCGAAAGGGA
AACCAGAGGAGCTCTCTCGACGCAGGACTCGGCTTGCTGAAGCGCGCACGGCAAGAGGCGAGGGGCGGCG
ACTGGTGAGTACGCCAAAAATTTTGACTAGCGGAGGCTAGAAGGAGAGAGATGGGTGCGAGAGCGTCAGT
ATTAAGCGGGGGAGAATTAGATCGCGATGGGAAAAAATTCGGTTAAGGCCAGGGGGAAAGAAAAAATATA
AATTAAAACATATAGTATGGGCAAGCAGGGAGCTAGAACGATTCGCAGTTAATCCTGGCCTGTTAGAAAC
ATCAGAAGGCTGTAGACAAATACTGGGACAGCTACAACCATCCCTTCAGACAGGATCAGAAGAACTTAGA
TCATTATATAATACAGTAGCAACCCTCTATTGTGTGCATCAAAGGATAGAGATAAAAGACACCAAGGAAG
CTTTAGACAAGATAGAGGAAGAGCAAAACAAAAGTAAGACCACCGCACAGCAAGCGGCCGCTGATCTTCA
GACCTGGAGGAGGAGATATGAGGGACAATTGGAGAAGTGAATTATATAAATATAAAGTAGTAAAAATTGA
ACCATTAGGAGTAGCACCCACCAAGGCAAAGAGAAGAGTGGTGCAGAGAGAAAAAAGAGCAGTGGGAATA
GGAGCTTTGTTCCTTGGGTTCTTGGGAGCAGCAGGAAGCACTATGGGCGCAGCGTCAATGACGCTGACGG
TACAGGCCAGACAATTATTGTCTGGTATAGTGCAGCAGCAGAACAATTTGCTGAGGGCTATTGAGGCGCA
ACAGCATCTGTTGCAACTCACAGTCTGGGGCATCAAGCAGCTCCAGGCAAGAATCCTGGCTGTGGAAAGA
TACCTAAAGGATCAACAGCTCCTGGGGATTTGGGGTTGCTCTGGAAAACTCATTTGCACCACTGCTGTGC
CTTGGAATGCTAGTTGGAGTAATAAATCTCTGGAACAGATTTGGAATCACACGACCTGGATGGAGTGGGA
CAGAGAAATTAACAATTACACAAGCTTAATACACTCCTTAATTGAAGAATCGCAAAACCAGCAAGAAAAG
AATGAACAAGAATTATTGGAATTAGATAAATGGGCAAGTTTGTGGAATTGGTTTAACATAACAAATTGGC
TGTGGTATATAAAATTATTCATAATGATAGTAGGAGGCTTGGTAGGTTTAAGAATAGTTTTTGCTGTACT
TTCTATAGTGAATAGAGTTAGGCAGGGATATTCACCATTATCGTTTCAGACCCACCTCCCAACCCCGAGG
GGACCCGACAGGCCCGAAGGAATAGAAGAAGAAGGTGGAGAGAGAGACAGAGACAGATCCATTCGATTAG
TGAACGGATCGGCACTGCGTGCGCCAATTCTGCAGACAAATGGCAGTATTCATCCACAATTTTAAAAGAA
AAGGGGGGATTGGGGGGTACAGTGCAGGGGAAAGAATAGTAGACATAATAGCAACAGACATACAAACTAA
AGAATTACAAAAACAAATTACAAAAATTCAAAATTTTCGGGTTTATTACAGGGACAGCAGAGATCCAGTT
TGGTTAATTAAGGTACCGAGGGCCTATTTCCCATGATTCCTTCATATTTGCATATACGATACAAGGCTGT
TAGAGAGATAATTAGAATTAATTTGACTGTAAACACAAAGATATTAGTACAAAATACGTGACGTAGAAAG
TAATAATTTCTTGGGTAGTTTGCAGTTTTAAAATTATGTTTTAAAATGGACTATCATATGCTTACCGTAA
CTTGAAAGTATTTCGATTTCTTGGCTTTATATATCTTGTGGAAAGGACGAAACACCGACGAGCAGGGTGA
AGAGGCCGTTTTAGAGCTAGAAATAGCAAGTTAAAATAAGGCTAGTCCGTTATCAACTTGAAAAAGTGGC
ACCGAGTCGGTGCTTTTTTGAATTCGCTAGCTAGGTCTTGAAAGGAGTGGGAATTGGCTCCGGTGCCCGT
CAGTGGGCAGAGCGCACATCGCCCACAGTCCCCGAGAAGTTGGGGGGAGGGGTCGGCAATTGATCCGGTG
CCTAGAGAAGGTGGCGCGGGGTAAACTGGGAAAGTGATGTCGTGTACTGGCTCCGCCTTTTTCCCGAGGG
TGGGGGAGAACCGTATATAAGTGCAGTAGTCGCCGTGAACGTTCTTTTTCGCAACGGGTTTGCCGCCAGA
ACACAGGACCGGTTCTAGAGCGCTGCCACCATGGACAAGAAGTACAGCATCGGCCTGGACATCGGCACCA
ACTCTGTGGGCTGGGCCGTGATCACCGACGAGTACAAGGTGCCCAGCAAGAAATTCAAGGTGCTGGGCAA
CACCGACCGGCACAGCATCAAGAAGAACCTGATCGGAGCCCTGCTGTTCGACAGCGGCGAAACAGCCGAG
GCCACCCGGCTGAAGAGAACCGCCAGAAGAAGATACACCAGACGGAAGAACCGGATCTGCTATCTGCAAG
AGATCTTCAGCAACGAGATGGCCAAGGTGGACGACAGCTTCTTCCACAGACTGGAAGAGTCCTTCCTGGT
GGAAGAGGATAAGAAGCACGAGCGGCACCCCATCTTCGGCAACATCGTGGACGAGGTGGCCTACCACGAG
AAGTACCCCACCATCTACCACCTGAGAAAGAAACTGGTGGACAGCACCGACAAGGCCGACCTGCGGCTGA
TCTATCTGGCCCTGGCCCACATGATCAAGTTCCGGGGCCACTTCCTGATCGAGGGCGACCTGAACCCCGA
CAACAGCGACGTGGACAAGCTGTTCATCCAGCTGGTGCAGACCTACAACCAGCTGTTCGAGGAAAACCCC
ATCAACGCCAGCGGCGTGGACGCCAAGGCCATCCTGTCTGCCAGACTGAGCAAGAGCAGACGGCTGGAAA
ATCTGATCGCCCAGCTGCCCGGCGAGAAGAAGAATGGCCTGTTCGGAAACCTGATTGCCCTGAGCCTGGG
CCTGACCCCCAACTTCAAGAGCAACTTCGACCTGGCCGAGGATGCCAAACTGCAGCTGAGCAAGGACACC
TACGACGACGACCTGGACAACCTGCTGGCCCAGATCGGCGACCAGTACGCCGACCTGTTTCTGGCCGCCA
AGAACCTGTCCGACGCCATCCTGCTGAGCGACATCCTGAGAGTGAACACCGAGATCACCAAGGCCCCCCT
GAGCGCCTCTATGATCAAGAGATACGACGAGCACCACCAGGACCTGACCCTGCTGAAAGCTCTCGTGCGG
CAGCAGCTGCCTGAGAAGTACAAAGAGATTTTCTTCGACCAGAGCAAGAACGGCTACGCCGGCTACATTG
ACGGCGGAGCCAGCCAGGAAGAGTTCTACAAGTTCATCAAGCCCATCCTGGAAAAGATGGACGGCACCGA
GGAACTGCTCGTGAAGCTGAACAGAGAGGACCTGCTGCGGAAGCAGCGGACCTTCGACAACGGCAGCATC
CCCCACCAGATCCACCTGGGAGAGCTGCACGCCATTCTGCGGCGGCAGGAAGATTTTTACCCATTCCTGA
AGGACAACCGGGAAAAGATCGAGAAGATCCTGACCTTCCGCATCCCCTACTACGTGGGCCCTCTGGCCAG
GGGAAACAGCAGATTCGCCTGGATGACCAGAAAGAGCGAGGAAACCATCACCCCCTGGAACTTCGAGGAA
GTGGTGGACAAGGGCGCTTCCGCCCAGAGCTTCATCGAGCGGATGACCAACTTCGATAAGAACCTGCCCA
ACGAGAAGGTGCTGCCCAAGCACAGCCTGCTGTACGAGTACTTCACCGTGTATAACGAGCTGACCAAAGT
GAAATACGTGACCGAGGGAATGAGAAAGCCCGCCTTCCTGAGCGGCGAGCAGAAAAAGGCCATCGTGGAC
CTGCTGTTCAAGACCAACCGGAAAGTGACCGTGAAGCAGCTGAAAGAGGACTACTTCAAGAAAATCGAGT
GCTTCGACTCCGTGGAAATCTCCGGCGTGGAAGATCGGTTCAACGCCTCCCTGGGCACATACCACGATCT
GCTGAAAATTATCAAGGACAAGGACTTCCTGGACAATGAGGAAAACGAGGACATTCTGGAAGATATCGTG
CTGACCCTGACACTGTTTGAGGACAGAGAGATGATCGAGGAACGGCTGAAAACCTATGCCCACCTGTTCG
ACGACAAAGTGATGAAGCAGCTGAAGCGGCGGAGATACACCGGCTGGGGCAGGCTGAGCCGGAAGCTGAT
CAACGGCATCCGGGACAAGCAGTCCGGCAAGACAATCCTGGATTTCCTGAAGTCCGACGGCTTCGCCAAC
AGAAACTTCATGCAGCTGATCCACGACGACAGCCTGACCTTTAAAGAGGACATCCAGAAAGCCCAGGTGT
CCGGCCAGGGCGATAGCCTGCACGAGCACATTGCCAATCTGGCCGGCAGCCCCGCCATTAAGAAGGGCAT
CCTGCAGACAGTGAAGGTGGTGGACGAGCTCGTGAAAGTGATGGGCCGGCACAAGCCCGAGAACATCGTG
ATCGAAATGGCCAGAGAGAACCAGACCACCCAGAAGGGACAGAAGAACAGCCGCGAGAGAATGAAGCGGA
TCGAAGAGGGCATCAAAGAGCTGGGCAGCCAGATCCTGAAAGAACACCCCGTGGAAAACACCCAGCTGCA
GAACGAGAAGCTGTACCTGTACTACCTGCAGAATGGGCGGGATATGTACGTGGACCAGGAACTGGACATC
AACCGGCTGTCCGACTACGATGTGGACCATATCGTGCCTCAGAGCTTTCTGAAGGACGACTCCATCGACA
ACAAGGTGCTGACCAGAAGCGACAAGAACCGGGGCAAGAGCGACAACGTGCCCTCCGAAGAGGTCGTGAA
GAAGATGAAGAACTACTGGCGGCAGCTGCTGAACGCCAAGCTGATTACCCAGAGAAAGTTCGACAATCTG
ACCAAGGCCGAGAGAGGCGGCCTGAGCGAACTGGATAAGGCCGGCTTCATCAAGAGACAGCTGGTGGAAA
CCCGGCAGATCACAAAGCACGTGGCACAGATCCTGGACTCCCGGATGAACACTAAGTACGACGAGAATGA
CAAGCTGATCCGGGAAGTGAAAGTGATCACCCTGAAGTCCAAGCTGGTGTCCGATTTCCGGAAGGATTTC
CAGTTTTACAAAGTGCGCGAGATCAACAACTACCACCACGCCCACGACGCCTACCTGAACGCCGTCGTGG
GAACCGCCCTGATCAAAAAGTACCCTAAGCTGGAAAGCGAGTTCGTGTACGGCGACTACAAGGTGTACGA
CGTGCGGAAGATGATCGCCAAGAGCGAGCAGGAAATCGGCAAGGCTACCGCCAAGTACTTCTTCTACAGC
AACATCATGAACTTTTTCAAGACCGAGATTACCCTGGCCAACGGCGAGATCCGGAAGCGGCCTCTGATCG
AGACAAACGGCGAAACCGGGGAGATCGTGTGGGATAAGGGCCGGGATTTTGCCACCGTGCGGAAAGTGCT
GAGCATGCCCCAAGTGAATATCGTGAAAAAGACCGAGGTGCAGACAGGCGGCTTCAGCAAAGAGTCTATC
CTGCCCAAGAGGAACAGCGATAAGCTGATCGCCAGAAAGAAGGACTGGGACCCTAAGAAGTACGGCGGCT
TCGACAGCCCCACCGTGGCCTATTCTGTGCTGGTGGTGGCCAAAGTGGAAAAGGGCAAGTCCAAGAAACT
GAAGAGTGTGAAAGAGCTGCTGGGGATCACCATCATGGAAAGAAGCAGCTTCGAGAAGAATCCCATCGAC
TTTCTGGAAGCCAAGGGCTACAAAGAAGTGAAAAAGGACCTGATCATCAAGCTGCCTAAGTACTCCCTGT
TCGAGCTGGAAAACGGCCGGAAGAGAATGCTGGCCTCTGCCGGCGAACTGCAGAAGGGAAACGAACTGGC
CCTGCCCTCCAAATATGTGAACTTCCTGTACCTGGCCAGCCACTATGAGAAGCTGAAGGGCTCCCCCGAG
GATAATGAGCAGAAACAGCTGTTTGTGGAACAGCACAAGCACTACCTGGACGAGATCATCGAGCAGATCA
GCGAGTTCTCCAAGAGAGTGATCCTGGCCGACGCTAATCTGGACAAAGTGCTGTCCGCCTACAACAAGCA
CCGGGATAAGCCCATCAGAGAGCAGGCCGAGAATATCATCCACCTGTTTACCCTGACCAATCTGGGAGCC
CCTGCCGCCTTCAAGTACTTTGACACCACCATCGACCGGAAGAGGTACACCAGCACCAAAGAGGTGCTGG
ACGCCACCCTGATCCACCAGAGCATCACCGGCCTGTACGAGACACGGATCGACCTGTCTCAGCTGGGAGG
CGACAAGCGACCTGCCGCCACAAAGAAGGCTGGACAGGCTAAGAAGAAGAAAGATTACAAAGACGATGAC
GATAAGGGATCCGGCGCAACAAACTTCTCTCTGCTGAAACAAGCCGGAGATGTCGAAGAGAATCCTGGAC
CGACCGAGTACAAGCCCACGGTGCGCCTCGCCACCCGCGACGACGTCCCCAGGGCCGTACGCACCCTCGC
CGCCGCGTTCGCCGACTACCCCGCCACGCGCCACACCGTCGATCCGGACCGCCACATCGAGCGGGTCACC
GAGCTGCAAGAACTCTTCCTCACGCGCGTCGGGCTCGACATCGGCAAGGTGTGGGTCGCGGACGACGGCG
CCGCGGTGGCGGTCTGGACCACGCCGGAGAGCGTCGAAGCGGGGGCGGTGTTCGCCGAGATCGGCCCGCG
CATGGCCGAGTTGAGCGGTTCCCGGCTGGCCGCGCAGCAACAGATGGAAGGCCTCCTGGCGCCGCACCGG
CCCAAGGAGCCCGCGTGGTTCCTGGCCACCGTCGGAGTCTCGCCCGACCACCAGGGCAAGGGTCTGGGCA
GCGCCGTCGTGCTCCCCGGAGTGGAGGCGGCCGAGCGCGCCGGGGTGCCCGCCTTCCTGGAGACCTCCGC
GCCCCGCAACCTCCCCTTCTACGAGCGGCTCGGCTTCACCGTCACCGCCGACGTCGAGGTGCCCGAAGGA
CCGCGCACCTGGTGCATGACCCGCAAGCCCGGTGCCTGAACGCGTTAAGTCGACAATCAACCTCTGGATT
ACAAAATTTGTGAAAGATTGACTGGTATTCTTAACTATGTTGCTCCTTTTACGCTATGTGGATACGCTGC
TTTAATGCCTTTGTATCATGCTATTGCTTCCCGTATGGCTTTCATTTTCTCCTCCTTGTATAAATCCTGG
TTGCTGTCTCTTTATGAGGAGTTGTGGCCCGTTGTCAGGCAACGTGGCGTGGTGTGCACTGTGTTTGCTG
ACGCAACCCCCACTGGTTGGGGCATTGCCACCACCTGTCAGCTCCTTTCCGGGACTTTCGCTTTCCCCCT
CCCTATTGCCACGGCGGAACTCATCGCCGCCTGCCTTGCCCGCTGCTGGACAGGGGCTCGGCTGTTGGGC
ACTGACAATTCCGTGGTGTTGTCGGGGAAATCATCGTCCTTTCCTTGGCTGCTCGCCTGTGTTGCCACCT
GGATTCTGCGCGGGACGTCCTTCTGCTACGTCCCTTCGGCCCTCAATCCAGCGGACCTTCCTTCCCGCGG
CCTGCTGCCGGCTCTGCGGCCTCTTCCGCGTCTTCGCCTTCGCCCTCAGACGAGTCGGATCTCCCTTTGG
GCCGCCTCCCCGCGTCGACTTTAAGACCAATGACTTACAAGGCAGCTGTAGATCTTAGCCACTTTTTAAA
AGAAAAGGGGGGACTGGAAGGGCTAATTCACTCCCAACGAAGACAAGATCTGCTTTTTGCTTGTACTGGG
TCTCTCTGGTTAGACCAGATCTGAGCCTGGGAGCTCTCTGGCTAACTAGGGAACCCACTGCTTAAGCCTC
AATAAAGCTTGCCTTGAGTGCTTCAAGTAGTGTGTGCCCGTCTGTTGTGTGACTCTGGTAACTAGAGATC
CCTCAGACCCTTTTAGTCAGTGTGGAAAATCTCTAGCAGGGCCCGTTTAAACCCGCTGATCAGCCTCGAC
TGTGCCTTCTAGTTGCCAGCCATCTGTTGTTTGCCCCTCCCCCGTGCCTTCCTTGACCCTGGAAGGTGCC
ACTCCCACTGTCCTTTCCTAATAAAATGAGGAAATTGCATCGCATTGTCTGAGTAGGTGTCATTCTATTC
TGGGGGGTGGGGTGGGGCAGGACAGCAAGGGGGAGGATTGGGAAGACAATAGCAGGCATGCTGGGGATGC
GGTGGGCTCTATGGCTTCTGAGGCGGAAAGAACCAGCTGGGGCTCTAGGGGGTATCCCC
[124 nt withheld, positions 9300-9423]
C
[91 nt withheld, positions 9425-9515]
A
[49 nt withheld, positions 9517-9565]
CCTTTGACGTTGGAGTCCACGTTCTTT
[37 nt withheld, positions 9593-9629]
ACCCTATCTCGGTCTATTCTTTTGATTTATAAGGGATTTTGCCGATTTCGGCCTATTGGTTAAAAAATGA
GCTGATTTAACAAAAATTTAACGCGAATTAATTCTGTGGAATGTGTGTCAGTTAGGGTGTGGAAAGTCCC
CAGGCTCCCCAGCAGGCAGAAGTATGCAAAGCATGCATCTCAATTAGTCAGCAACCAGGTGTGGAAAGTC
CCCAGGCTCCCCAGCAGGCAGAAGTATGCAAAGCATGCATCTCAATTAGTCAGCAACCATAGTCCCGCCC
CTAACTCCGCCCATCCCGCCCCTAACTCCGCCCAGTTCCGCCCATTCTCCGCCCCATGGCTGACTAATTT
TTTTTATTTATGCAGAGGCCGAGGCCGCCTCTGCCTCTGAGCTATTCCAGAAGTAGTGAGGAGGCTTTTT
TGGAGGCCTAGGCTTTTGCAAAAAGCTCCCGGGAGCTTGTATATCCATTTTCGGATCTGATCAGCACGTG
TTGACAATTAATCATCGGCATAGTATATCGGCATAGTATAATACGACAAGGTGAGGAACTAAACCATGGC
CAAGTTGACCAGTGCCGTTCCGGTGCTCACCGCGCGCGACGTCGCCGGAGCGGTCGAGTTCTGGACCGAC
CGGCTCGGGTTCTCCCGGGACTTCGTGGAGGACGACTTCGCCGGTGTGGTCCGGGACGACGTGACCCTGT
TCATCAGCGCGGTCCAGGACCAGGTGGTGCCGGACAACACCCTGGCCTGGGTGTGGGTGCGCGGCCTGGA
CGAGCTGTACGCCGAGTGGTCGGAGGTCGTGTCCACGAACTTCCGGGACGCCTCCGGGCCGGCCATGACC
GAGATCGGCGAGCAGCCGTGGGGGCGGGAGTTCGCCCTGCGCGACCCGGCCGGCAACTGCGTGCACTTCG
TGGCCGAGGAGCAGGACTGACACGTGCTACGAGATTTCGATTCCACCGCCGCCTTCTATGAAAGGTTGGG
CTTCGGAATCGTTTTCCGGGACGCCGGCTGGATGATCCTCCAGCGCGGGGATCTCATGCTGGAGTTCTTC
GCCCACCCCAACTTGTTTATTGCAGCTTATAATGGTTACAAATAAAGCAATAGCATCACAAATTTCACAA
ATAAAGCATTTTTTTCACTGCATTCTAGTTGTGGTTTGTCCAAACTCATCAATGTATCTTATCATGTCTG
TATACCGTCGACCTCTAGCTAGAGCTTGGCGTAATCATGGTCATAGCTGTTTCCTGTGTGAAATTGTTAT
CCGCTCACAATTCCACACAACATACGAGCCGGAAGCATAAAGTGTAAAGCCTGGGGTGCCTAATGAGTGA
GCTAACTCACATTAATTGCGTTGCGCTCACTGCCCGCTTTCCAGTCGGGAAACCTGTCGTGCCAGCTGCA
TTAATGAATCGGCCAACGCGCGGGGAGAGGCGGTTTGCGTATTGGGCGCTCTTCCGCTTCCTCGCTCACT
GACTCGCTGCGCTCGGTCGTTCGGCTGCGGCGAGCGGTATCAGCTCACTCAAAGGCGGTAATACGGTTAT
CCACAGAATCAGGGGATAACGCAGGAAAGAACATGTGAGCAAAAGGCCAGCAAAAGGCCAGGAACCGTAA
AAAGGCCGCGTTGCTGGCGTTTTTCCATAGGCTCCGCCCCCCTGACGAGCATCACAAAAATCGACGCTCA
AGTCAGAGGTGGCGAAACCCGACAGGACTATAAAGATACCAGGCGTTTCCCCCTGGAAGCTCCCTCGTGC
GCTCTCCTGTTCCGACCCTGCCGCTTACCGGATACCTGTCCGCCTTTCTCCCTTCGGGAAGCGTGGCGCT
TTCTCATAGCTCACGCTGTAGGTATCTCAGTTCGGTGTAGGTCGTTCGCTCCAAGCTGGGCTGTGTGCAC
GAACCCCCCGTTCAGCCCGACCGCTGCGCCTTATCCGGTAACTATCGTCTTGAGTCCAACCCGGTAAGAC
ACGACTTATCGCCACTGGCAGCAGCCACTGGTAACAGGATTAGCAGAGCGAGGTATGTAGGCGGTGCTAC
AGAGTTCTTGAAGTGGTGGCCTAACTACGGCTACACTAGAAGAACAGTATTTGGTATCTGCGCTCTGCTG
AAGCCAGTTACCTTCGGAAAAAGAGTTGGTAGCTCTTGATCCGGCAAACAAACCACCGCTGGTAGCGGTG
GTTTTTTTGTTTGCAAGCAGCAGATTACGCGCAGAAAAAAAGGATCTCAAGAAGATCCTTTGATCTTTTC
TACGGGGTCTGACGCTCAGTGGAACGAAAACTCACGTTAAGGGATTTTGGTCATGAGATTATCAAAAAGG
ATCTTCACCTAGATCCTTTTAAATTAAAAATGAAGTTTTAAATCAATCTAAAGTATATATGAGTAAACTT
GGTCTGACAGTTACCAATGCTTAATCAGTGAGGCACCTATCTCAGCGATCTGTCTATTTCGTTCATCCAT
AGTTGCCTGACTCCCCGTCGTGTAGATAACTACGATACGGGAGGGCTTACCATCTGGCCCCAGTGCTGCA
ATGATACCGCGAGACCCACGCTCACCGGCTCCAGATTTATCAGCAATAAACCAGCCAGCCGGAAGGGCCG
AGCGCAGAAGTGGTCCTGCAACTTTATCCGCCTCCATCCAGTCTATTAATTGTTGCCGGGAAGCTAGAGT
AAGTAGTTCGCCAGTTAATAGTTTGCGCAACGTTGTTGCCATTGCTACAGGCATCGTGGTGTCACGCTCG
TCGTTTGGTATGGCTTCATTCAGCTCCGGTTCCCAACGATCAAGGCGAGTTACATGATCCCCCATGTTGT
GCAAAAAAGCGGTTAGCTCCTTCGGTCCTCCGATCGTTGTCAGAAGTAAGTTGGCCGCAGTGTTATCACT
CATGGTTATGGCAGCACTGCATAATTCTCTTACTGTCATGCCATCCGTAAGATGCTTTTCTGTGACTGGT
GAGTACTCAACCAAGTCATTCTGAGAATAGTGTATGCGGCGACCGAGTTGCTCTTGCCCGGCGTCAATAC
GGGATAATACCGCGCCACATAGCAGAACTTTAAAAGTGCTCATCATTGGAAAACGTTCTTCGGGGCGAAA
ACTCTCAAGGATCTTACCGCTGTTGAGATCCAGTTCGATGTAACCCACTCGTGCACCCAACTGATCTTCA
GCATCTTTTACTTTCACCAGCGTTTCTGGGTGAGCAAAAACAGGAAGGCAAAATGCCGCAAAAAAGGGAA
TAAGGGCGACACGGAAATGTTGAATACTCATACTCTTCCTTTTTCAATATTATTGAAGCATTTATCAGGG
TTATTGTCTCATGAGCGGATACATATTTGAATGTATTTAGAAAAATAAACAAATAGGGGTTCCGCGCACA
TTTCCCCGAAAAGTGCCACCTGAC
