>Addgene plasmid #125837 | lentiCRISPR v2-sgBAP1-1 | depositor partial sequence | sequence record 240885 | U6 primer sequencing
TACAAAGGCTGTTAGAGAGATAATTAGAATTAATTTGACTGTAAACACAAAGATATTAGTACAAAATACG
TGACGTAGAAAGTAATAATTTCTTGGGTAGTTTGCAGTTTTAAAATTATGTTTTAAAATGGACTATCATA
TGCTTACCGTAACTTGAAAGTATTTCGATTTCTTGGCTTTATATATCTTGTGGAAAGGACGAAACACCGA
CGAGCAGGGTGAAGAGGCCGTTTTAGAGCTAGAAATAGCAAGTTAAAATAAGGCTAGTCCGTTATCAACT
TGAAAAAGTGGCACCGAGTCGGTGCTTTTTTGAATTCGCTAGCTAGGTCTTGAAAGGAGTGGGAATTGGC
TCCGGTGCCCGTCAGTGGGCAGAGCGCACATCGCCCACAGTCCCCGAGAAGTTGGGGGGAGGGGTCGGCA
ATTGATCCGGTGCCTAGAGAAGGTGGCGCGGGGTAAACTGGGAAAGTGATGTCGTGTACTGGCTCCGCCT
TTTTCCCGAGGGTGGGGGAGAACCGTATATAAGTGCAGTAGTCGCCGTGAACGTTCTTTTTCGCAACGGG
TTTGCCGCCAGAACACAGGACCGGTTCTAGAGCGCTGCCACCATGGACAAGAAGTACAGCATCGGCCTGG
ACATCGGCACCAACTCTGTGGGCTGGGCCGTGATCACCGACGAGTACAAGGTGCCCAGCAAGAAATTCAA
GGTGCTGGGCAACACCGACCGGCACAGCATCAAGAAGAACCTGATCGGAGCCCTGCTGTTCGACAGCGGC
GAAACAGCCGAGGCCACCCGGCTGAAGAGAACCGCCAGAAGAAGATACACCAGACGGAAGAACCGGATCT
GCTATCTGCAAGAGATCTTCAGCAACGAGATGGCCAAGTGGACGACAGCTTCTTCCACAGACTGGAAGAG
TCCTTCCTGGTGGAAGAGGATAAGAAGCACGAGCGGCACCCCATCTTCGGCAACATCGTGGACGAGTGCT
ACCACGAGAGTACCCCACATCTACACTGAGAAAGAACTGTGACAGCACGACAGCGACTGCGCTGATCTAT
TCTGCCCTGCCACATGATCAGTCGGGCCACTCTGATCGAGGGGCGACTGA
